Addgene plasmid #171611: psgRNAv1-empty
Purpose: sgRNA_v1 plasmid for AsCas12f1 in bacteria
Depositing lab: Quanjiang Ji. Depositing organization: ShanghaiTech University. Publication: Programmed genome editing by a miniature CRISPR-Cas12f nuclease. Wu Z, Zhang Y, Yu H, Pan D, Wang Y, Wang Y, Li F, Liu C, Nan H, Chen W, Ji Q. Nat Chem Biol. 2021 Sep 2. pii: 10.1038/s41589-021-00868-6. doi: 10.1038/s41589-021-00868-6. PubMed 34475565.
Backbone
  Vector backbone: ColE1
  Vector type: Bacterial Expression
Growth in bacteria
  Bacterial resistance: Kanamycin, 50 μg/mL
  Growth temperature: 37°C
  Growth strain: DH5alpha
  Copy number: High Copy
Gene/Insert
  Gene/Insert name: AsCas12f1_sgRNA_1
  gRNA/shRNA sequence: attcgtcggttcagcgacgataagccgagaagtgccaataaaactgttaagtggtttggtaacgctcggtaaggtagccaaaaggctgaaactccgtgcacaaagaccgcacggacgcttcacatatagctcataaacaagggtttgcgagctagcttgtggagtgtgaac
  Species: Other
  Cloning method: Gibson Cloning
Terms and licenses: Academic/Nonprofit Terms; Industry Terms: Not Available to Industry
How to cite: psgRNAv1-empty was a gift from Quanjiang Ji (Addgene plasmid # 171611 ; http://n2t.net/addgene:171611 ; RRID:Addgene_171611)
