[The description below was written by a language model from this plasmid's Addgene catalogue record and pLannotate feature annotations shown in this document.]
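Description:
psgRNAv1-empty is a 4.9 kb bacterial expression plasmid that supplies the version 1 single guide RNA scaffold for the miniature CRISPR nuclease AsCas12f1. It replicates from a high-copy ColE1/pUC-type origin and is selected with kanamycin through an aph(3')-Ia aminoglycoside phosphotransferase gene, which the annotation places directly downstream of the bla (AmpR) promoter.

The functional cassette lies between a constitutive synthetic J23119(SpeI) promoter and a T7 terminator. The roughly 265 nt interval between them is unannotated but is consistent in position with the recorded insert, AsCas12f1_sgRNA_1, which was introduced by Gibson cloning. The "empty" designation suggests that the scaffold carries no target-specific spacer and that users add their own targeting sequence. However, the record does not describe the cloning sites or how a spacer is inserted. No nuclease coding sequence is annotated, so AsCas12f1 would have to be provided from a separate construct.

Immediately upstream, in the opposite orientation, is the Bacillus subtilis sacB gene with part of its native sacR promoter and control region. sacB encodes levansucrase, which makes Gram-negative bacteria sensitive to sucrose. It is commonly used as a counterselection marker, for example to cure a guide plasmid from cells after editing, although the record does not state this purpose.

The remaining annotations appear to be backbone remnants rather than functional parts. They include fragments of rop, bom, lacZα, lacI and pBluescript multiple cloning sites, along with a lac promoter, operator and CAP site. The plasmid is intended for programmed genome targeting or editing with AsCas12f1 in bacteria.
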