Features (pLannotate 1.2.2; 17 found; start..end, strand, type, name):
    183..771     -  rep_origin     ori: high-copy-number ColE1/pMB1/pBR322/pUC origin of replication
    942..1757    -  CDS            KanR: aminoglycoside phosphotransferase; aph(3')-Ia; confers resistance to kanamycin in bacteria or G418 (Geneticin®) in eukaryotes
   1758..1862    -  promoter       AmpR promoter: bla
   1957..1992    +  CDS            rop (fragment): Rop protein, which maintains plasmids at low copy number; rop
   2094..2193    +  misc_feature   bom (fragment): basis of mobility region from pBR322
   2199..2356    -  CDS            lacZα (fragment): LacZα fragment of β-galactosidase; lacZ fragment
   2373..2409    -  misc_feature   MCS (fragment): pBluescript multiple cloning site
   2410..2445    +  misc_feature   bom (fragment): basis of mobility region from pBR322
   2471..3889    -  CDS            sacB: SACB_BACSU - Experimental evidence at protein level: Swiss-Prot protein existence level 1. From Bacillus subtilis (strain 168).
   3890..4262    -  promoter       sacB promoter (fragment): sacR; sacB promoter and control region
   4275..4309    +  promoter       J23119(SpeI) promoter: bacterial promoter (Registry of Standard Biological Parts BBa J23119) modified to end with an SpeI site
   4576..4623    +  terminator     T7 terminator: transcription terminator for bacteriophage T7 RNA polymerase
   4624..4689    -  misc_feature   MCS (fragment): pBluescript multiple cloning site
   4748..4764    -  protein_bind   lac operator: The lac repressor binds to the lac operator to inhibit transcription in E. coli. This inhibition can be relieved by adding lactose or isopropyl-β-D-thiogalactopyranoside (IPTG). lac repressor encoded by lacI
   4772..4802    -  promoter       lac promoter: promoter for the E. coli lac operon
   4817..4838    -  protein_bind   CAP binding site: CAP binding activates transcription in the presence of cAMP. E. coli catabolite activator protein
   4851..4943    -  CDS            lacI (fragment): lac repressor; lacI; The lac repressor binds to the lac operator to inhibit transcription in E. coli. This inhibition can be relieved by adding lactose or isopropyl-β-D-thiogalactopyranoside (IPTG).
>Addgene plasmid #171611 | psgRNAv1-empty | addgene full sequence | sequence record 341488 | Addgene NGS Result
TCTTCCGCTTCCTCGCTCACTGACTCGCTGCGCTCGGTCGTTCGGCTGCGGCGAGCGGTATCAGCTCACT
CAAAGGCGGTAATACGGTTATCCACAGAATCAGGGGATAACGCAGGAAAGAACATGTGAGCAAAAGGCCA
GCAAAAGGCCAGGAACCGTAAAAAGGCCGCGTTGCTGGCGTTTTTCCATAGGCTCCGCCCCCCTGACGAG
CATCACAAAAATCGACGCTCAAGTCAGAGGTGGCGAAACCCGACAGGACTATAAAGATACCAGGCGTTTC
CCCCTGGAAGCTCCCTCGTGCGCTCTCCTGTTCCGACCCTGCCGCTTACCGGATACCTGTCCGCCTTTCT
CCCTTCGGGAAGCGTGGCGCTTTCTCATAGCTCACGCTGTAGGTATCTCAGTTCGGTGTAGGTCGTTCGC
TCCAAGCTGGGCTGTGTGCACGAACCCCCCGTTCAGCCCGACCGCTGCGCCTTATCCGGTAACTATCGTC
TTGAGTCCAACCCGGTAAGACACGACTTATCGCCACTGGCAGCAGCCACTGGTAACAGGATTAGCAGAGC
GAGGTATGTAGGCGGTGCTACAGAGTTCTTGAAGTGGTGGCCTAACTACGGCTACACTAGAAGAACAGTA
TTTGGTATCTGCGCTCTGCTGAAGCCAGTTACCTTCGGAAAAAGAGTTGGTAGCTCTTGATCCGGCAAAC
AAACCACCGCTGGTAGCGGTGGTTTTTTTGTTTGCAAGCAGCAGATTACGCGCAGAAAAAAAGGATCTCA
AGAAGATCCTTTGATCTTTTCTACGGGGTCTGACGCTCAGTGGAACGAAAACTCACGTTAAGGGATTTTG
GTCATGAGATTATCAAAAAGGATCTTCACCTAGATCCTTTTAAATTAAAAATGAAGTTTTAAATCAATCT
AAAGTATATATGAGTAAACTTGGTCTGACAGTTAGAAAAACTCATCGAGCATCAAATGAAACTGCAATTT
ATTCATATCAGGATTATCAATACCATATTTTTGAAAAAGCCGTTTCTGTAATGAAGGAGAAAACTCACCG
AGGCAGTTCCATAGGATGGCAAGATCCTGGTATCGGTCTGCGATTCCGACTCGTCCAACATCAATACAAC
CTATTAATTTCCCCTCGTCAAAAATAAGGTTATCAAGTGAGAAATCACCATGAGTGACGACTGAATCCGG
TGAGAATGGCAAAAGTTTATGCATTTCTTTCCAGACTTGTTCAACAGGCCAGCCATTACGCTCGTCATCA
AAATCACTCGCATCAACCAAACCGTTATTCATTCGTGATTGCGCCTGAGCGAGACGAAATACGCGATCGC
TGTTAAAAGGACAATTACAAACAGGAATCGAATGCAACCGGCGCAGGAACACTGCCAGCGCATCAACAAT
ATTTTCACCTGAATCAGGATATTCTTCTAATACCTGGAATGCTGTTTTCCCAGGGATCGCAGTGGTGAGT
AACCATGCATCATCAGGAGTACGGATAAAATGCTTGATGGTCGGAAGAGGCATAAATTCCGTCAGCCAGT
TTAGTCTGACCATCTCATCTGTAACATCATTGGCAACGCTACCTTTGCCATGTTTCAGAAACAACTCTGG
CGCATCGGGCTTCCCATACAATCGATAGATTGTCGCACCTGATTGCCCGACATTATCGCGAGCCCATTTA
TACCCATATAAATCAGCATCCATGTTGGAATTTAATCGCGGCCTAGAGCAAGACGTTTCCCGTTGAATAT
GGCTCATACTCTTCCTTTTTCAATATTATTGAAGCATTTATCAGGGTTATTGTCTCATGAGCGGATACAT
ATTTGAATGTATTTAGAAAAATAAACAAATAGGGGTTCCGCGCACATTTCCCCGAAAAGTGCCACCTGAC
GTCTAAGAAACCATTATTATCATGACATTAACCTATAAAAATAGGCGTATCACGAGGCCCTTTCGTCTCG
CGCGTTTCGGTGATGACGGTGAAAACCTCTGACACATGCAGCTCCCGGAGACGGTCACAGCTTGTCTGTA
AGCGGATGCCGGGAGCAGACAAGCCCGTCAGGGCGCGTCAGCGGGTGTTGGCGGGTGTCGGGGCTGGCTT
AACTATGCGGCATCAGAGCAGATTGTACTGAGAGTGCACCATATGCGGTGTGAAATACCGCACAGATGCG
TAAGGAGAAAATACCGCATCAGGCGCCATTCGCCATTCAGGCTGCGCAACTGTTGGGAAGGGCGATCGGT
GCGGGCCTCTTCGCTATTACGCCAGCTGGCGAAAGGGGGATGTGCTGCAAGGCGATTAAGTTGGGTAACG
CCAGGGTTTTCCCAGTCACGACGTTGTAAAACGACGGCCAGTGAATTGACGCGTATTGGGATGGTACCGG
GCCCCCCCTCGAGGTCGACGGTATCGATACGGCATCAGAGCAGATTGTACTGAGAGTGCACCATAATCGG
CATTTTCTTTTGCGTTTTTATTTGTTAACTGTTAATTGTCCTTGTTCAAGGATGCTGTCTTTGACAACAG
ATGTTTTCTTGCCTTTGATGTTCAGCAGGAAGCTAGGCGCAAACGTTGATTGTTTGTCTGCGTAGAATCC
TCTGTTTGTCATATAGCTTGTAATCACGACATTGTTTCCTTTCGCTTGAGGTACAGCGAAGTGTGAGTAA
GTAAAGGTTACATCGTTAGGATCAAGATCCATTTTTAACACAAGGCCAGTTTTGTTCAGCGGCTTGTATG
GGCCAGTTAAAGAATTAGAAACATAACCAAGCATGTAAATATCGTTAGACGTAATGCCGTCAATCGTCAT
TTTTGATCCGCGGGAGTCAGTGAACAGATACCATTTGCCGTTCATTTTAAAGACGTTCGCGCGTTCAATT
TCATCTGTTACTGTGTTAGATGCAATCAGCGGTTTCATCACTTTTTTCAGTGTGTAATCATCGTTTAGCT
CAATCATACCGAGAGCGCCGTTTGCTAACTCAGCCGTGCGTTTTTTATCGCTTTGCAGAAGTTTTTGACT
TTCTTGACGGAAGAATGATGTGCTTTTGCCATAGTATGCTTTGTTAAATAAAGATTCTTCGCCTTGGTAG
CCATCTTCAGTTCCAGTGTTTGCTTCAAATACTAAGTATTTGTGGCCTTTATCTTCTACGTAGTGAGGAT
CTCTCAGCGTATGGTTGTCGCCTGAGCTGTAGTTGCCTTCATCGATGAACTGCTGTACATTTTGATACGT
TTTTCCGTCACCGTCAAAGATTGATTTATAATCCTCTACACCGTTGATGTTCAAAGAGCTGTCTGATGCT
GATACGTTAACTTGTGCAGTTGTCAGTGTTTGTTTGCCGTAATGTTTACCGGAGAAATCAGTGTAGAATA
AACGGATTTTTCCGTCAGATGTAAATGTGGCTGAACCTGACCATTCTTGTGTTTGGTCTTTTAGGATAGA
ATCATTTGCATCGAATTTGTCGCTGTCTTTAAAGACGCGGCCAGCGTTTTTCCAGCTGTCAATAGAAGTT
TCGCCGACTTTTTGATAGAACATGTAAATCGATGTGTCATCCGCATTTTTAGGATCTCCGGCTAATGCAA
AGACGATGTGGTAGCCGTGATAGTTTGCGACAGTGCCGTCAGCGTTTTGTAATGGCCAGCTGTCCCAAAC
GTCCAGGCCTTTTGCAGAAGAGATATTTTTAATTGTGGACGAATCGAACTCAGGAACTTGATATTTTTCA
TTTTTTTGCTGTTCAGGGATTTGCAGCATATCATGGCGTGTAATATGGGAAATGCCGTATGTTTCCTTAT
ATGGCTTTTGGTTCGTTTCTTTCGCAAACGCTTGAGTTGCGCCTCCTGCCAGCAGTGCGGTAGTAAAGGT
TAATACTGTTGCTTGTTTTGCAAACTTTTTGATGTTCATCGTTCATGTCTCCTTTTTTATGTACTGTGTT
AGCGGTCTGCTTCTTCCAGCCCTCCTGTTTGAAGATGGCAAGTTAGTTACGCACAATAAAAAAAGACCTA
AAATATGTAAGGGGTGACGCCAAAGTATACACTTTGCCCTTTACACATTTTAGGTCTTGCCTGCTTTATC
AGTAACAAACCCGCGCGATTTACTTTTCGACCTCATTCTATTAGACTCTCGTTTGGATTGCAACTGGTCT
ATTTTCCTCTTTTGTTTGATAGAAAATCATAAAAGGATTTGCAGACTACGGGCCTAAAGAACTAAAAAAT
CTATCTGTTTCTTTTCATTCTCTGTATTTTTTATAGTTTCTGTTGCATGGGCATAAAGTTGCAAGCTTGA
TATCTTGACAGCTAGCTCAGTCCTAGGTATAATACTAGTATTCGTCGGTTCAGCGACGATAAGCCGAGAA
GTGCCAATAAAACTGTTAAGTGGTTTGGTAACGCTCGGTAAGGTAGCCAAAAGGCTGAAACTCCGTGCAC
AAAGACCGCACGGACGCTTCACATATAGCTCATAAACAAGGGTTTGCGAGCTAGCTTGTGGAGTGTGAAC
CGAGACCATTGGTCTCAGGCCGGCATGGTCCCAGCCTCCTCGCTGGCGCCGGCTGGGCAACATGCTTCGG
CATGGCGAATGGGACGATCTGACAGCTAGCATAACCCCTTGGGGCCTCTAAACGGGTCTTGAGGGGTTTT
TTGGATATCGAATTCCTGCAGCCCGGGGGATCCACTAGTTCTAGAGCGGCCGCCACCGCGGTGGAGCTCA
TCCCAATGGCGCGCCGAGCTTGGCTCGAGCATGGTCATAGCTGTTTCCTGTGTGAAATTGTTATCCGCTC
ACAATTCCACACAACATACGAGCCGGAAGCATAAAGTGTAAAGCCTGGGGTGCCTAATGAGTGAGCTAAC
TCACATTAATTGCGTTGCGCTCACTGCCCGCTTTCCAGTCGGGAAACCTGTCGTGCCAGCTGCATTAATG
AATCGGCCAACGCGCGGGGAGAGGCGGTTTGCGTATTGGGCGC
